>Addgene plasmid #182828 | pWS5321-CRISPRai-Markerless | addgene full sequence | sequence record 358487 | Addgene NGS Result
GCGGCCGCTCTAATTGTATCGAGATCACTTTTCGTGATCCGCTAATCAGCGACGGTCACATTAGGTTTGC
CAAGTCAGGGTATGAACCATACGATCAGTTTTCGTGAACCTGGTACGTATATTGTGGCGTTTGTGTATAT
TTTCATTCTTTGACAACAATCAATACCAACCTCAAATAGGAAAAGTAATAAGTTTGGCGTTACACCCCAA
AAGACGCCAAACGGATCGAACTTACTCAATAGCAATTAGCGAGACAAAACCTACGTTAAGACCTGTAACC
GATTTATCAAAGCACTCTGCGGTTCTTTCTTGGGAATATTACCTGGACATTTTGTGCCCTCAAGAAACGA
GGCTCTACGAGCCTGTTGGAGCCCCTCAGACATTAGCCGCCACGAATCAAACTTTTTACGCGATTCGGCC
CAAATCAGTTTCTCACAGATCATTCGTAGAGTGAAAAAGCACATCGATTATTTGATACCCCTTTGGGTTA
ATTACTGTTGAGGTCTTTGCCGTAAGTTCCATCGCTGTCTGAACTGGCCGATAATTGCAGACGAACGGTG
TTGTTATCCGATACAACCGGATATTTTTCTTTTAATGAGTCTAAACCGTGATAGCTTCAGGTTAATACAA
TCAAAAAAAGCTCAAATATTCTTTTAATGCCGCGTTCACAGATTCCAATTGAATACAACTAGGTAGTTCA
TTATATGAAGCCTTTGCTACTATTTTTCACTATAGTCTGCCTTCACCTTAATGCAGACATCCACATATTT
TAATCACTTTAAAATAAAAAGGAAGATATATTAGAAGCTATGATCCAATCTGTAAGCCAGATTAAAATTC
ACGAACTCTTCTTTCATTTGAATTGAATGCTTTGAGTTGGGGTAGATTATCGCAAATTACTCATCACATT
TATTGACTACGAACTTGCTGATGTCCTTTTTTTATTTATATTTTTCTTCAGTGAAGCGATTTTTTTTTTA
CACAGACCAAGACGGAAAAAAGTAGCTAAGGAAGAAAACAAAATCATGAAAAAAATGTGAAGTGATCATG
CACATCGCATCAACTTAAACATTGGCTTAGAGATATATAGAGTTAGAGTTTACGGCAACCTTTAAGCACC
AATACCTTTTGGCATAGTCTAAAGACCTGGTTCTTAATTTTAAACAAATTTAACTAAAGATTTCCCTATC
AAAGAAGTAACGAGTTGACAGATTTTCTCAAAATAAATCGATACTGCATTTCTAGGCATATCCAGCGAGA
TCTATGTCTGACCCAAAGAAGAAGAGAAAGGTTGGTTCTGGTTCCAAGTTGGAAAAGTTTACCAACTGCT
ACTCTCTGTCTAAGACCTTGAGATTCAAAGCTATTCCTGTTGGTAAGACCCAAGAAAACATTGACAACAA
GAGGTTGTTGGTTGAGGACGAAAAAAGAGCTGAAGATTACAAGGGTGTCAAGAAGTTGCTGGACAGATAT
TACTTGTCCTTCATCAACGATGTCCTGCACTCTATTAAGCTGAAGAACTTGAACAACTACATCTCCCTGT
TCAGAAAAAAGACCAGAACCGAGAAAGAGAACAAAGAGTTAGAAAACTTGGAGATCAACCTGAGGAAAGA
AATTGCTAAGGCTTTCAAGGGTAACGAGGGTTACAAATCTTTGTTCAAGAAGGACATCATCGAAACCATC
TTGCCAGAATTTTTGGATGATAAGGACGAAATTGCCTTGGTCAATTCTTTCAACGGTTTCACTACTGCTT
TCACTGGTTTCTTTGACAACAGGGAAAACATGTTCTCTGAAGAAGCTAAGTCTACCTCCATTGCTTTCAG
ATGCATTAACGAAAACTTGACCAGGTACATCTCCAACATGGATATTTTCGAAAAGGTTGATGCCATCTTC
GATAAGCACGAAGTCCAAGAAATCAAAGAGAAGATTTTGAACTCCGATTACGACGTCGAAGATTTTTTCG
AAGGTGAGTTCTTCAACTTCGTTTTGACTCAAGAAGGTATCGACGTTTACAACGCTATTATTGGTGGTTT
CGTTACCGAATCTGGTGAAAAGATTAAGGGTTTGAACGAGTACATCAACCTGTACAATCAAAAGACCAAG
CAGAAGTTGCCAAAGTTTAAGCCCTTGTACAAACAAGTCTTGTCCGACAGAGAATCCTTGTCTTTTTATG
GTGAAGGTTACACCTCCGATGAAGAAGTTTTGGAAGTTTTCAGAAACACCCTGAACAAGAACTCCGAAAT
CTTCTCATCCATTAAGAAGTTGGAGAAGCTGTTTAAGAACTTCGACGAATATTCCTCCGCTGGTATCTTT
GTCAAAAATGGTCCAGCTATTTCCACCATCTCCAAGGATATTTTTGGTGAATGGAACGTCATCAGAGATA
AGTGGAATGCTGAATACGATGACATCCACTTGAAAAAGAAGGCTGTTGTTACCGAAAAGTACGAGGATGA
TAGACGTAAGTCCTTCAAGAAGATTGGCTCTTTCTCTCTGGAACAATTGCAAGAATATGCTGATGCCGAT
TTGTCCGTTGTCGAAAAATTGAAAGAAATCATCATCCAGAAGGTCGACGAAATCTACAAAGTTTACGGTT
CCTCTGAAAAGTTGTTCGATGCTGATTTCGTTTTGGAGAAGTCGTTGAAGAAAAACGATGCTGTTGTTGC
CATCATGAAGGATTTGTTGGATTCCGTTAAGAGCTTCGAGAACTACATTAAGGCTTTTTTCGGTGAGGGC
AAAGAAACTAACAGAGATGAATCATTCTACGGCGATTTTGTTTTGGCCTACGATATTTTGTTGAAGGTTG
ATCATATCTACGACGCCATCAGAAACTACGTTACTCAAAAACCATACTCCAAAGACAAGTTCAAGCTGTA
CTTTCAAAACCCACAATTCATGGGTGGTTGGGACAAAGACAAAGAAACAGATTACAGAGCCACCATCTTG
AGATATGGTTCTAAGTACTACTTGGCCATCATGGATAAGAAATACGCTAAGTGCTTGCAAAAGATCGATA
AGGATGATGTCAACGGTAACTACGAGAAGATCAACTACAAATTATTGCCCGGTCCAAACAAGATGTTGCC
TAAGGTTTTCTTCAGCAAAAAGTGGATGGCTTACTACAACCCATCCGAAGATATTCAAAAGATTTACAAG
AACGGCACCTTCAAAAAGGGTGATATGTTCAACTTGAACGACTGCCATAAGCTGATCGATTTCTTCAAGG
ATTCCATCTCAAGATACCCAAAGTGGTCTAATGCTTACGATTTCAACTTCTCTGAAACCGAGAAGTACAA
AGATATTGCCGGTTTTTACAGGGAAGTCGAAGAACAAGGTTACAAGGTTTCATTCGAATCCGCCTCTAAA
AAAGAAGTTGACAAGTTGGTTGAAGAGGGCAAGTTGTACATGTTCCAGATTTATAACAAGGACTTCTCCG
ATAAGTCTCATGGTACTCCAAACTTGCATACCATGTACTTCAAGTTGTTGTTCGACGAAAACAATCACGG
TCAGATTAGATTGTCTGGTGGTGCTGAGTTGTTTATGAGAAGGGCTTCTTTGAAGAAAGAAGAGTTGGTT
GTTCATCCAGCCAATTCTCCAATTGCTAACAAGAATCCAGACAACCCAAAAAAGACTACCACCTTGTCTT
ACGATGTTTACAAGGATAAGAGATTCTCCGAGGACCAATACGAATTGCATATTCCAATTGCCATTAACAA
GTGCCCCAAGAACATTTTCAAGATCAACACCGAAGTTAGGGTGTTGTTGAAGCACGATGATAACCCATAC
GTTATTGGTATTGCTAGGGGTGAAAGAAACTTGTTGTACATCGTTGTTGTTGATGGTAAGGGTAACATCG
TGGAACAATACTCATTGAACGAGATTATCAACAACTTCAACGGCATCAGAATCAAGACCGATTACCATTC
TCTGCTTGACAAGAAAGAAAAAGAAAGATTCGAAGCCAGACAGAACTGGACCTCTATTGAAAACATCAAA
GAGTTGAAGGCCGGTTACATTTCACAAGTTGTTCATAAGATTTGCGAGCTGGTTGAAAAGTATGATGCAG
TTATTGCTTTGGAGGACTTGAACTCTGGTTTCAAGAACTCCAGAGTTAAGGTCGAAAAGCAGGTCTACCA
AAAGTTCGAAAAGATGTTGATCGACAAGCTGAACTACATGGTCGACAAAAAGTCTAATCCATGTGCTACA
GGTGGTGCTTTGAAAGGTTATCAAATTACGAACAAGTTCGAGAGCTTCAAGTCTATGTCTACTCAGAATG
GTTTCATCTTCTACATTCCAGCTTGGTTGACCTCTAAGATTGATCCATCTACTGGTTTCGTCAACCTGCT
GAAAACTAAGTACACTTCTATTGCCGACTCCAAGAAGTTCATCTCTTCATTCGATAGAATCATGTACGTT
CCAGAAGAGGACTTATTCGAATTTGCTTTGGATTACAAGAACTTCTCAAGAACTGATGCTGACTACATCA
AGAAGTGGAAGTTGTACTCTTACGGTAACAGAATCAGGATCTTCAGAAACCCTAAGAAGAACAACGTTTT
CGATTGGGAAGAAGTCTGTTTGACCTCTGCTTACAAAGAACTGTTTAACAAGTACGGCATCAACTACCAA
CAAGGTGATATTAGAGCTTTGTTGTGCGAACAATCTGATAAGGCCTTCTACTCATCTTTTATGGCCTTGA
TGTCACTGATGTTGCAGATGAGAAATTCCATTACTGGTAGAACCGATGTCGACTTTTTGATCTCTCCAGT
TAAGAACTCTGACGGTATTTTCTACGACTCAAGAAACTATGAAGCTCAAGAAAACGCCATTTTGCCAAAA
AACGCTGATGCTAATGGTGCTTACAACATTGCTAGAAAAGTTTTGTGGGCTATCGGCCAATTCAAAAAAG
CAGAAGATGAGAAGCTGGACAAGGTTAAGATTGCCATCTCAAACAAAGAATGGTTGGAATACGCTCAGAC
TTCTGTCAAACATGGTTCTGGTTCTCCACCAAAGAAGAAAAGAAAGGTTGGTTCCGGTTCTAAATTAGGT
GGTTCTGGTGGTTCCCCAAAGAAGAAAAGAAAGGTTGGTAGAGCTGAAGCTTCTGGTTCAGGTAGAGCAG
ATGCTTTGGATGATTTCGATTTGGACATGTTGGGTTCTGATGCATTGGACGATTTCGACTTAGATATGTT
AGGTAGTGACGCCTTGGATGACTTCGATCTGGATATGCTAGGTTCCGATGCCTTAGACGACTTTGATTTA
GACATGCTGATTAACTCAAGATCCTCTGGTTCTCCTAAGAAGAAGAGAAAAGTCGGTTCTCAATACTTGC
CAGATACCGATGATAGACACAGAATCGAAGAAAAGAGGAAGAGAACTTACGAAACCTTCAAGTCCATCAT
GAAGAAGTCTCCATTTTCTGGTCCAACTGATCCAAGACCACCACCAAGAAGAATTGCTGTTCCTTCAAGA
TCCTCTGCCTCTGTTCCAAAACCAGCTCCACAACCTTATCCTTTTACATCTTCTTTGTCCACCATCAACT
ACGATGAATTTCCAACTATGGTTTTCCCATCCGGTCAAATTTCTCAAGCTTCTGCTTTGGCTCCAGCTCC
TCCACAAGTTTTGCCACAAGCTCCAGCACCAGCTCCAGCTCCAGCAATGGTTTCTGCTTTAGCTCAAGCC
CCAGCTCCTGTTCCAGTTTTAGCTCCAGGTCCACCTCAAGCTGTTGCTCCACCAGCACCAAAACCTACTC
AAGCTGGTGAAGGTACTTTGTCTGAAGCTTTGTTGCAGTTGCAATTCGATGATGAAGATTTGGGTGCTTT
GTTGGGTAATTCTACTGATCCAGCTGTTTTTACCGATTTGGCTTCTGTTGATAACTCCGAATTTCAGCAG
TTGTTGAATCAAGGTATTCCAGTTGCTCCTCATACAACTGAACCTATGTTGATGGAATATCCAGAAGCAA
TTACTAGATTAGTTACTGGTGCTCAAAGACCTCCAGATCCTGCACCTGCTCCTTTGGGTGCTCCAGGTTT
ACCAAATGGTCTATTGTCTGGTGACGAAGATTTTTCCTCTATTGCCGATATGGATTTCTCCGCTTTGTTG
TGAGGATCCTAACTCGAGAGTGCTTTTAACTAAGAATTATTAGTCTTTTCTGCTTATTTTTTCATCATAG
TTTAGAACACTTTATATTAACGAATAGTTTATGAATCTATTTAGGTTTAAAAATTGATACAGTTTTATAA
GTTACTTTTTCAAAGACTCGTGCTGTCTATTGCATAATGCACTGGAAGGGGAAAAAAAAGGTGCACACGC
GTGGCTTTTTCTTGAATTTGCAGTTTGAAAAATGCTGCCAAACCAGATGTCAACACAGCTACAACGTGAC
CCAACATCAGATGACCCAAGGTCCACCTCTTATTAAAGGACGTTTGATCCTTCGACACCATGGCTCTGTT
GAACTTTTATCTGAGAGAGGAAAAAAAGGAAGGAAAAAAAAGAAGAAACTTCCTTTATTTATTTGTCTTA
ACCACAACACACAATGCAATAAGATGCAATATAATATCAAAGCCAATATCTTATGTTGCTGATCCTGAGA
AGGAATATATACAATTTATGTAGTAAAATACCTTTTCTTCTGCGAGTTGCAAGAAATAGAAAAGACTCCG
ATTGCGCATCGCCAGAATAAAATTTCACAACCACACTTTTTGGCTGAACTTTTTATTACCTGATTAAACA
GAGAGAGAAAAGGTAGAGGTCAAAATTTTTTAAGCAAAACTAAAAAAGATGCAAAATCACGTGCTGAAAA
TCTAACATAAGGGTTAAGATTAGAGTTTTATAGGACTTGTTTTGTAATATTTCAAATACGAGCTAACCCT
ACTGATTTCAATTAGGTCTAATTTAGGGTTGAGCTGCACTGAAATTTCGGAAATTTTGGGTTATTTTAAA
TGAGACAGAAGAACTACAGAGATACGTTCTTCAGACTTTAAAGCTTATCTCCACAAAGAATTGGTCAAGA
AATCATCCTAGAAAAACACGTTTGCTCACTCGATCTTAATCACATAGAGTGCTGGAACGGGAAGAAAGAT
CTATGTCTGATCCAAAAAAGAAGAGAAAGGTCGGTTCTGGTTCTGACAAGAAATACTCTATTGGTTTGGC
TATTGGCACCAATTCTGTTGGTTGGGCTGTTATTACTGACGAGTACAAAGTTCCCTCCAAGAAGTTTAAG
GTTTTGGGTAACACTGACAGGCACTCCATTAAGAAAAATTTGATTGGTGCCCTGTTGTTCGATTCTGGTG
AAACTGCTGAAGCTACTAGATTGAAAAGAACCGCTAGAAGAAGATACACCAGAAGAAAGAACAGAATCTG
CTACTTGCAAGAGATTTTCTCTAACGAAATGGCCAAGGTTGATGATTCATTCTTCCACAGATTGGAAGAG
TCCTTCTTGGTTGAAGAGGATAAGAAACACGAAAGACATCCAATCTTCGGTAACATCGTTGATGAAGTTG
CTTACCACGAAAAGTACCCAACTATCTACCATTTGAGAAAGAAGTTGGTTGACTCTACCGATAAGGCTGA
TTTGAGATTGATCTATTTGGCTTTGGCCCACATGATTAAGTTCAGAGGTCATTTCTTGATCGAGGGTGAT
TTGAATCCAGATAACTCCGATGTTGACAAGTTGTTCATCCAATTGGTCCAAACTTACAACCAGTTGTTCG
AAGAAAATCCAATCAATGCCTCTGGTGTTGATGCTAAGGCTATTTTGTCTGCTAGACTGTCTAAGTCAAG
AAGGTTGGAAAACTTGATTGCTCAATTGCCAGGTGAAAAGAAGAATGGTTTGTTCGGTAATTTGATCGCC
TTGTCTTTGGGTTTGACTCCAAATTTCAAGTCCAACTTCGATTTGGCTGAAGATGCTAAGTTGCAATTGT
CTAAGGATACCTACGATGATGACTTGGATAATTTGTTGGCCCAAATCGGTGATCAATACGCTGATTTGTT
TTTGGCTGCTAAGAACTTGTCCGATGCCATTTTGTTGTCCGATATCTTGAGAGTTAACACCGAAATTACT
AAGGCTCCATTGTCTGCCTCTATGATCAAAAGATACGATGAACACCACCAAGACTTGACTTTGTTGAAAG
CTTTGGTCAGACAACAGTTGCCAGAAAAGTACAAAGAAATCTTCTTCGACCAGTCCAAAAATGGTTACGC
TGGTTATATTGATGGTGGTGCTTCTCAAGAAGAGTTCTACAAGTTCATTAAGCCCATCTTGGAAAAGATG
GATGGTACTGAAGAACTGTTGGTCAAGTTGAACAGAGAAGATTTGTTGAGAAAGCAGAGAACCTTCGATA
ACGGTTCTATTCCACATCAAATCCACTTGGGTGAATTGCATGCTATTTTGAGAAGGCAAGAGGATTTCTA
CCCATTCTTGAAGGATAACAGAGAAAAGATCGAGAAGATCCTGACCTTCAGAATCCCATATTATGTTGGT
CCATTGGCCAGAGGTAATTCAAGATTTGCTTGGATGACTAGGAAGTCCGAAGAAACTATTACTCCATGGA
ACTTCGAAGAGGTTGTTGATAAGGGTGCTTCTGCTCAATCCTTCATTGAAAGAATGACTAACTTCGACAA
GAACCTGCCAAACGAAAAGGTTTTGCCAAAACACTCTTTGCTGTACGAATACTTCACCGTCTACAACGAA
TTGACTAAGGTTAAGTACGTCACCGAAGGTATGAGAAAACCAGCTTTTTTGTCTGGTGAACAAAAGAAGG
CTATCGTCGATTTGTTGTTCAAGACTAACAGAAAGGTTACCGTCAAGCAATTGAAAGAGGACTACTTCAA
GAAAATCGAGTGCTTCGACTCCGTTGAAATTAGTGGTGTTGAAGATAGATTCAACGCCTCCTTAGGTACT
TACCATGACTTATTGAAGATCATCAAGGACAAGGATTTCTTGGACAACGAAGAAAACGAGGATATCTTGG
AGGATATCGTTTTGACTTTGACCTTGTTCGAGGATAGGGAAATGATCGAAGAAAGGTTGAAAACCTACGC
TCACTTGTTTGATGATAAGGTCATGAAGCAGTTGAAGAGAAGAAGGTATACTGGTTGGGGTAGATTGTCT
AGGAAATTGATTAACGGTATCAGGGACAAGCAATCCGGTAAGACTATTTTGGACTTTTTGAAGTCTGATG
GCTTCGCCAATAGAAACTTCATGCAATTGATCCACGATGACAGCTTGACCTTCAAAGAAGATATTCAAAA
GGCCCAAGTTTCCGGTCAAGGTGATTCTTTACATGAACATATTGCTAACTTGGCTGGTTCCCCAGCTATT
AAGAAAGGTATTTTACAAACCGTTAAGGTGGTCGACGAATTGGTAAAAGTTATGGGTAGACATAAGCCAG
AGAACATCGTTATTGAAATGGCTAGAGAAAATCAGACTACCCAAAAGGGTCAAAAGAACTCCAGAGAAAG
GATGAAGAGAATTGAAGAGGGTATCAAAGAATTGGGCTCCCAGATTTTGAAAGAACACCCAGTTGAAAAC
ACCCAATTGCAGAACGAAAAGCTGTACTTGTACTACTTGCAGAATGGTAGAGATATGTACGTCGACCAAG
AATTGGATATCAACAGATTGTCCGATTACGATGTCGATGCTATCGTTCCACAGTCTTTTTTGAAGGATGA
CTCCATCGATAACAAGGTCTTGACTAGATCCGATAAGAACAGAGGTAAGTCTGATAACGTTCCATCTGAA
GAGGTCGTCAAGAAGATGAAGAATTATTGGAGACAGTTGCTGAACGCCAAGTTGATTACTCAAAGAAAGT
TCGACAATTTGACCAAGGCTGAAAGAGGTGGTTTGTCTGAATTGGACAAAGCAGGTTTCATTAAGAGGCA
ATTGGTTGAAACTAGGCAAATCACCAAACACGTTGCCCAAATTTTGGATTCCAGAATGAATACCAAGTAC
GACGAAAACGATAAGTTGATCAGGGAAGTTAAGGTCATCACGTTGAAGTCTAAGTTGGTTTCCGATTTCA
GAAAGGACTTCCAATTCTACAAGGTCAGGGAAATCAACAACTACCATCATGCTCATGATGCTTACTTGAA
TGCTGTTGTTGGTACTGCCTTGATTAAGAAGTATCCAAAGTTGGAATCCGAGTTCGTTTACGGTGATTAC
AAGGTTTACGACGTCAGAAAGATGATTGCCAAGTCCGAACAAGAAATTGGTAAGGCTACTGCTAAGTACT
TCTTCTACTCCAACATCATGAATTTCTTCAAGACCGAAATCACTTTGGCCAACGGTGAAATTAGAAAAAG
GCCATTGATTGAGACTAACGGTGAGACTGGTGAAATAGTTTGGGATAAGGGTAGAGATTTCGCTACCGTT
AGAAAAGTTTTGTCCATGCCACAAGTTAACATCGTCAAAAAGACCGAAGTTCAAACTGGTGGTTTCTCCA
AAGAATCCATCTTGCCAAAAAGAAACTCCGACAAATTGATCGCCAGAAAGAAAGATTGGGACCCAAAAAA
GTATGGTGGTTTTGATTCTCCAACCGTTGCTTACTCTGTTTTGGTTGTTGCTAAAGTTGAAAAGGGCAAG
AGCAAGAAGTTGAAGTCAGTCAAAGAACTATTGGGCATCACGATCATGGAAAGGTCATCTTTTGAAAAAA
ACCCAATCGACTTTTTGGAGGCCAAGGGTTACAAAGAAGTTAAGAAGGATCTGATTATCAAGCTGCCCAA
GTACTCTTTGTTCGAATTGGAAAACGGTCGTAAGAGAATGTTGGCTTCTGCTGGTGAATTACAAAAGGGT
AATGAATTGGCTCTGCCCTCTAAGTACGTTAACTTTCTATACTTGGCCTCTCACTACGAAAAGTTGAAGG
GTTCTCCTGAAGATAACGAACAAAAGCAGTTGTTTGTCGAACAGCATAAGCACTACTTGGACGAAATCAT
CGAACAGATTTCTGAATTTTCCAAGAGGGTTATTTTGGCTGATGCCAATTTGGATAAGGTCTTGTCTGCT
TACAACAAGCACAGAGATAAGCCAATTAGAGAACAAGCCGAAAACATCATTCACCTGTTCACTTTGACTA
ATTTGGGTGCTCCAGCTGCTTTTAAGTATTTCGATACCACCATCGACAGAAAGAGATACACTTCTACAAA
AGAGGTTCTGGACGCTACCTTGATTCATCAATCTATTACTGGCTTGTACGAAACCAGGATCGACTTGTCT
CAATTAGGTGGTGATGGTTCAGGTTCTCCACCAAAGAAAAAACGTAAGGTCGGATCTGGTTCTATGGAAC
GTGTGAGAATGATTAATGTGCAAAGGCTGTTAGAAGCCGCAGAGTTTTTAGAAAGAAGAGAAAGAGAATG
CGAACACGGGTATGCCAGTTCTTTCCCTAGCATGCCCTCTCCCAGAGGATCCTAACTCGAGATTGAATTG
AATTGAAATCGATAGATCAATTTTTTTCTTTTCTCTTTCCCCATCCTTTACGCTAAAATAATAGTTTATT
TTATTTTTTGAATATTTTTTATTTATATACGTATATATAGACTATTATTTATCTTTTAATGATTATTAAG
ATTTTTATTAAAAAAAAATTCGCTCCTCTTTTAATGCCTTTATGCAGTTTTTTTTTCCCATTCGATATTT
CTATGTGCTGGATGCACACACTGGCTTAAGATGACAACGTATATATTAAATTTGCTCTTGTTCTGTACTT
TCCTAATTCTTATGTAAAAAGACAAGAATTTATGATACTATTTAATAACAAAAAACTACCTAAGAAAAGC
ATCATGCAGTCGAAATTGAAATCGAAAAGTAAAACTTTAACGGAACATGTTTGAAATTCTAAGAAAGCAT
ACATCTTCATCCCTTATATATAGAGTTATGTTTGATATTAGTAGTCATGTTGTAATCTCTGGCCTAAGTA
TACGTAACGAAAATGGTAGCACGTCGCGTTTATGGCCCCCAGGTTAATGTGTTCTCTGAAATTCGCATCA
CTTTGAGAAATAATGGGAACACCTTACGCGTGAGCTGTGCCCACCGCTTCGCCTAATAAAGCGGTGTTCT
CAAAATTTCTCCCCGTTTTCAGGATCACGAGCGCCATCTAGTTCTGGTAAAATCGCGCTTACAAGAACAA
AGAAAAGAAACATCGCGTAATGCAACAGTGAGACACTTGCCGTCATATATAAGGTTTTGGATCAGTAACC
GTTATTTGAGCATAACACAGGTTTTTAAATATATTATTATATATCATGGTATATGTGTAAAATTTTTTTG
CTGACTGGTTTTGTTTATTTATTTAGCTTTTTAAAAATTTTACTTTCTTCTTGTTAATTTTTTCTGATTG
CTCTATACTCAAACCAACAACAACTTACTCTACAACTAAGATCTATGTCTGACCCAAAGAAAAAAAGAAA
AGTTGGTTCAGGTTCTGACCACTACTTGGATATTAGATTAAGACCAGATCCAGAATTTCCACCAGCTCAA
TTGATGTCTGTTTTGTTCGGTAAATTGCACCAAGCTTTGGTTGCTCAAGGTGGTGATAGAATTGGTGTTT
CATTTCCAGATTTGGACGAATCCAGATCAAGATTGGGTGAAAGATTGAGAATCCATGCTTCCGCTGATGA
TTTGAGAGCTTTGTTGGCTAGACCATGGTTGGAAGGTTTGAGAGATCACTTGCAATTTGGTGAACCAGCT
GTTGTTCCACATCCAACTCCATATAGACAAGTTTCAAGAGTTCAAGCCAAGTCTAACCCAGAAAGATTGC
GTAGAAGATTGATGAGAAGGCACGATTTGTCTGAAGAAGAAGCCAGAAAAAGAATCCCAGATACTGTTGC
TAGAGCTTTGGATTTGCCATTCGTTACTTTGAGATCACAATCTACCGGTCAACATTTCAGGTTGTTCATT
AGACATGGTCCATTGCAAGTTACTGCTGAAGAAGGTGGTTTTACTTGTTACGGTTTGTCTAAAGGTGGAT
TCGTTCCATGGTTTGGATCCTAACTCGAGGCGAATTTCTTATGATTTATGATTTTTATTATTAAATAAGT
TATAAAAAAAATAAGTGTATACAAATTTTAAAGTGACTCTTAGGTTTTAAAACGAAAATTCTTATTCTTG
AGTAACTCTTTCCTGTAGGTCAGGTTGCTTTCTCAGGTATAGCATGAGGTCGCTCTTATTGACCACACCT
CTACCGGCATGCCGAGCAAATGCCTGCAAATCGCTCCCCATTTCGCTGGTTCTGTATGGGCACAGACAAC
CTAAACGCCTTGTGAAATTGCAAATATGGTGATTTGAAACGTTTCCTAGTGCAGCAGGATCACAGATAAC
GTGTAAAGGGCTTAGCAGTTGATAATCCTCTCTAGTTAAGACCTAAACAAAATGCTGTCACTAACCGTAG
TATTAAATGACACACTTTGGTGACTTTCGTTAATGGGGATGTGGTAGTGGCCATTGCCAATAAACAAAAA
GAACAGGGAAAGAAGTAGAAAGTGATATAAGTTTGCTTGCCACTTTTCGTTTTTCACGAAAAAAACAGGC
GAAAAAAAATGCTAGACAAGTACCCGGCTGAATCACACCTCGTTAACAGTGACTTTCGGTGACAGATACC
CGATTGGGCACCCGGCTGGTAAGTTATGATAGAAAGCCAACGCTGTACTATTGGCTTAGCTATGGCAATA
TTTTGATTATCAGCTAGTTTTATTAACGTTATAATTAGTGTAACCAGTTTTTCATCTATTTCATTTATTT
CATTTATTTACTTTAATTGCAGATCCCCCTAACGCGTTTAAAGCTTTTATTCACTAGCTTATGTATTTTT
TATAGGAAACGCGACGCGTAACATCGCGCAAATGAAGGTTTTGATGTATTATAATGAGGTATTCTTCCTT
ATATACATCGATGAAAAGCGTTGACAGCATACATTGGAAAGAAATAGGAAACGGACACCGGAAGAAAAAA
TAGATCTATGTCAAGATTGGACAAAAGCAAGGTTATTAACGGTGCCTTGGAACTGTTGAATGGTGTAGGT
ATAGAAGGCTTAACGACCAGAAAATTAGCACAAAAGTTAGGTGTAGAGCAGCCAACATTATATTGGCACG
TCAAAAACAAGAGAGCATTGCTAGACGCATTGCCAATCGAAATGTTAGATCGTCATCACACTCATTTTTG
CCCATTAGAGGGTGAGAGTTGGCAAGACTTTTTGCGTAACAATGCTAAATCCTTTAGATGCGCCTTGTTG
AGCCATCGTGATGGTGCCAAGGTTCATCTAGGTACAAGGCCAACAGAAAAACAGTATGAGACTTTGGAGA
ATCAGCTAGCCTTTTTATGCCAACAGGGTTTTTCATTGGAGAATGCCTTATACGCTTTAAGTGCAGTTGG
TCACTTCACTTTAGGTTGCGTACTAGAAGAACAAGAGCACCAGGTTGCTAAAGAAGAGAGAGAAACACCT
ACAACAGATTCAATGCCTCCATTGCTAAGACAAGCTATCGAACTGTTTGATAGACAGGGTGCAGAACCTG
CATTCTTGTTCGGTTTAGAGTTGATTATTTGCGGCTTGGAAAAGCAGCTAAAATGCGAATCTGGTAGTGG
TTCACCTCCTAAGAAAAAGAGAAAAGTTGGTTCCGGTAGCGCTAATTTCAATCAGTCTGGTAATATTGCC
GACTCCTCTTTGTCTTTCACTTTCACTAATTCTTCCAACGGTCCAAACTTGATCACTACCCAAACTAATT
CTCAAGCTTTGTCTCAGCCAATTGCCTCTTCTAATGTTCACGATAACTTCATGAACAACGAAATCACCGC
CTCCAAAATTGATGATGGTAACAATTCTAAGCCATTGTCTCCAGGTTGGACTGATCAAACTGCTTATAAT
GCTTTCGGTATTACCACCGGTATGTTTAACACTACTACTATGGATGACGTCTACAACTACTTGTTCGATG
ATGAAGATACACCACCAAATCCAAAGAAAGAAGGATCCTAACTCGAGGCCAATTGGTGCGGCAATTGATA
ATAACGAAAATGTCTTTTAATGATCTGGGTATAATGAGGAATTTTCCGAACGTTTTTACTTTATATATAT
ATATACATGTAACATATATTCTATACGCTATAGAGAAAGGAAATTTTTCAATTAAAAAAAAAATAGAGAA
AGAGTTTCACTTCTTGATTATCGCTAACACTAATGGTTGAAGTACTGCTACTTTAATTTTATGCTGGGTA
GACTACCCATGAGTCACAATGAACGTTCGTGCTTTGTGATAAAGTGTTTCACGTCATCCGACATGACTTC
GTAGTTATGGACTGAACTGTGTGGTGAGGTTCCATGATTTCTTAGGTCCAGCAGATACATGTCTCTTCCC
AATTTCTTGTTAAGGTTACGGCCAATGCTTCGGTTGTTGAGCTTGTTACCGAATAAGCCGTGAAGTATGA
TAATAGGTGGTCTTGGCTTCCCTTCATCCCCAGTTTTTACTGCATCTCTCTTGATTATGTCATATGAAAG
GTCCAGTGGGACTTGCTTTTGTTGCAGCACCTTTGCTAATGAATGAAAGGCACATAGTGACTGCTTAAAA
ATGCAGGAACTTAAATTATTCCGAATGGTATTTTGTCTCACATATATTGTCCCATACTGTGCCAAGATCC
CGGCTTTACCCAGTATCATCATTGTACCGTTACCAATTCTCCTCGTATATCACGGTTAGTTTTTAAACCT
CGGGGTGACGTTTACTATTGGCGTACTAATATATTCTTATTTTCTTTTCTTTTTTGTTGGCAGTTTCAAG
CAACACATGTACTGGATAACCAACCCCCGCACGCTCTTGGAAAAAATTGAGAAGGCATCGGACACTTGCT
GATGAGTATTTCGAAAAATTCCATGAAGATGAGGCCAAGATTGTTTGGAAGAGATTGAAAAGAAGAAGAA
GAAAAAAAGATAAAAGCAAATCAAAAGATCTATGTCAAGATTGGATAAGTCCAAGGTTATCAACTCTGCT
TTGGAGTTGTTGAACGAAGTTGGTATTGAAGGTTTGACCACTAGAAAGTTGGCTCAAAAATTGGGTGTTG
CTCAAAAAACCTTGTACTGGCACGTTAAGAACAAAAGAGCTTTGTTGGACGCTTTGGCCATTGAAATGTT
GGATAGACATCATACCCATTTCTGTCCATTGGAAGGTGAATCATGGCAAGATTTCTTGAGAAACAACGCC
AAGTCTTTCAGATGTGCTTTGTTGTCTCATAGAGATGGTGCTAAAGTTCACTTGGGTACTAGACCAACTG
AAAAGCAATACGAAACTTTGGAAAACCAGTTGGCTTTCTTGTGTCAACAAGGTTTCTCTTTAGAAAACGC
CTTGTATGCTTTGTCTGCTGTTGGTCATTTTACCTTGGGTTGTGTTTTGGAAGATCAAGAACATCAAGTC
GCCAAAGAAGAAAGGGAAACTCCAACTACTGATTCTATGCCACCATTATTGAGACAAGCCATTGAGTTGT
TTGATCATCAAGGTGCTGAACCAGCTTTTTTGTTTGGTTTGGAATTGATCATCTGCGGTTTGGAGAAACA
ATTGAAGTGTGAATCTGGTTCTGGTTCTCCACCAAAAAAGAAAAGAAAGGTTGGTTCAGGTTCCGAAAGG
GTTAGAATGATTAACGTTCAAAGGTTGTTGGAAGCTGCCGAATTTTTGGAAAGACGTGAAAGGGAATGTG
AACATGGTTACGCTTCATCTTTTCCATCTATGCCATCTCCAAGAGGATCCTAACTCGAGAGCTTTTGATT
AAGCCTTCTAGTCCAAAAAACACGTTTTTTTGTCATTTATTTCATTTTCTTAGAATAGTTTAGTTTATTC
ATTTTATAGTCACGAATGTTTTATGATTCTATATAGGGTTGCAAACAAGCATTTTTCATTTTATGTTAAA
ACAATTTCAGGTTTACCTTTTATTCTGCTTGTGGTGACGCGTGTATCCGCCCGCTCTTTTGGTCACCCAT
GTATGCTGAAGTGAATAAAGCTCCACACAGTCGAACGGGTAGTCCATCGTTGTAGGATACTCCCTATCAG
TGATAGAGAAATCTATGCGGCATCCCTATCAGTGATAGAGATCGGTAACGGAGTCCCTATCAGTGATAGA
GAAGTGGTGTTCAGTTCCCTATCAGTGATAGAGAAGTTTGACACTATCCCTATCAGTGATAGAGAGAACA
GCAATGACTCCCTATCAGTGATAGAGATCAAATGGCGTATCCCTATCAGTGATAGAGATAATTAACTTGT
AATATTCTAATCAATTGATATAAAAATCCCCGTCAGTGACGGAGATTTTCTTTTTTTTTTATTTTTCCCC
GTCAGTGACGGAGAATATCAAGCTACAAAAAGAATTCGCATCTAGATTCTTGAGACGGTTCACTGCCGTA
TAGGCAGTGAGACCGAAAGTGAAACGTGATTTCATGCGTCATTTTGAACATTTTGTAAATCTTATTTAAT
AATGTGTGCGGCAATTCACATTTAATTTATGAATGTTTTCTTAACATCGCGGCAACTCAAGAAACGGCAG
GTTCGGATCTTAGCTACTAGAGAAAGAGGAGAAATACTAGATGCGTAAAGGCGAAGAGCTGTTCACTGGT
GTCGTCCCTATTCTGGTGGAACTGGATGGTGATGTCAACGGTCATAAGTTTTCCGTGCGTGGCGAGGGTG
AAGGTGACGCAACTAATGGTAAACTGACGCTGAAGTTCATCTGTACTACTGGTAAACTGCCGGTTCCTTG
GCCGACTCTGGTAACGACGCTGACTTATGGTGTTCAGTGCTTTGCTCGTTATCCGGACCATATGAAGCAG
CATGACTTCTTCAAGTCCGCCATGCCGGAAGGCTATGTGCAGGAACGCACGATTTCCTTTAAGGATGACG
GCACGTACAAAACGCGTGCGGAAGTGAAATTTGAAGGCGATACCCTGGTAAACCGCATTGAGCTGAAAGG
CATTGACTTTAAAGAGGACGGCAATATCCTGGGCCATAAGCTGGAATACAATTTTAACAGCCACAATGTT
TACATCACCGCCGATAAACAAAAAAATGGCATTAAAGCGAATTTTAAAATTCGCCACAACGTGGAGGATG
GCAGCGTGCAGCTGGCTGATCACTACCAGCAAAACACTCCAATCGGTGATGGTCCTGTTCTGCTGCCAGA
CAATCACTATCTGAGCACGCAAAGCGTTCTGTCTAAAGATCCGAACGAGAAACGCGATCATATGGTTCTG
CTGGAGTTCGTAACCGCAGCGGGCATCACGCATGGTATGGATGAACTGTACAAATGACCAGGCATCAAAT
AAAACGAAAGGCTCAGTCGAAAGACTGGGCCTTTCGTTTTATCTGTTGTTTGTCGGTGAACGCTCTCTAC
TAGAGTCACACTGGCTCACCTTCGGGTGGGCCTTTCTGCGTTTATAGGTCTCATCCCCGTCAGTGACGGA
GATCGTCTCTACCAACTAGTGCACTGCAGTACAATAAAGCAATCTTGATGAGGATAATGATTTTTTTTTG
AATATACATAAATACTACCGTTTTTCTGCTAGATTTTGTGATGACGTAAATAAGTACATATTACTTTTTA
AGCCAAGACAAGATTAAGCATTAACTTTACCCTTTTCTTTCTAAGTTTCAATATTAGTTATCACTGTTTA
AAAGTTATGGCGAGAACGTCGGCGGTTAAAATATATTACCCTGAACGAGCATACAATGTCTTCCACAGAA
GACATGAGTTATCGTGTTGCATCTGCGGCTTTAAATTGATGTATCTCATCGCAGGCACGGGCAGTACAGT
GCCCTGAGCGTAGGGAAAAATGAAAAAAAGGATGTAACTTTTAACATAATTCCAGCACGCAGCGATTGGG
TATAATGAAGATTGTTAAGTTCAACAACATGTGAAATTCTTAGCTCCGCAACTTGCTTGAATTATGAGCT
CTAAGATTCAAGAAGTAAATAGGTCATATAATGGAATGATAGTAGTACTTGATAAAGGAACCATGTGATC
TTACGTTGATATGAAAATAATTCTCTCACAGAAGTCAGTTTGTATGACTAACATAGAGAGTAATTGCTTT
TCGGATAAAATCGCACCTAACAAAGATTACCTTTTGTAAAGCCTCCAGAACAGCTATGAATGTTCGTTAT
TCTACGCACTTTCTTTCATACATCTTGATCCGCCTTTTTTGATGTAGGTTTTAACGCGGCAAAACATATT
AATTTTTCTGATTTGGAAAAATAAAGAGTTAGTTCTGCCGCGGCCGCGTGTTACAACCAATTAACCAATT
CTGATTAGAAAAACTCATCGAGCATCAAATGAAACTGCAATTTATTCATATCAGGATTATCAATACCATA
TTTTTGAAAAAGCCGTTTCTGTAATGAAGGAGAAAACTCACCGAGGCAGTTCCATAGGATGGCAAGATCC
TGGTATCGGTCTGCGATTCCGACTCGTCCAACATCAATACAACCTATTAATTTCCCCTCGTCAAAAATAA
GGTTATCAAGTGAGAAATCACCATGAGTGACGACTGAATCCGGTGAGAATGGCAAAAGCTTATGCATTTC
TTTCCAGACTTGTTCAACAGGCCAGCCATTACGCTCGTCATCAAAATCACTCGCATCAACCAAACCGTTA
TTCATTCGTGATTGCGCCTGAGCGAGGCGAAATACGCGATCGCTGTTAAAAGGACAATTACAAACAGGAA
TCGAATGCAACCGGCGCAGGAACACTGCCAGCGCATCAACAATATTTTCACCTGAATCAGGATATTCTTC
TAATACCTGGAATGCTGTTTTCCCGGGGATCGCAGTGGTGAGTAACCATGCATCATCAGGAGTACGGATA
AAATGCTTGATGGTCGGAAGAGGCATAAATTCCGTCAGCCAGTTTAGTCTGACCATCTCATCTGTAACAT
CATTGGCAACGCTACCTTTGCCATGTTTCAGAAACAACTCTGGCGCATCGGGCTTCCCATACAATCGATA
GATTGTCGCACCTGATTGCCCGACATTATCGCGAGCCCATTTATACCCATATAAATCAGCATCCATGTTG
GAATTTAATCGCGGCCTGGAGCAAGACGTTTCCCGTTGAATATGGCTCATAACACCCCTTGTATTACTGT
TTATGTAAGCAGACAGTTTTATTGTTCATGATGATATATTTTTATCTTGTGCAATGTAACATCAGAGATT
TTGAGACACAACGTGGCTTTGTTGAATAAATCGAACTTTTGCTGAGTTGAAGGATCAGTCATGACCAAAA
TCCCTTAACGTGAGTTTTCGTTCCACTGAGCGTCAGACCCCGTAGAAAAGATCAAAGGATCTTCTTGAGA
TCCTTTTTTTCTGCGCGTAATCTGCTGCTTGCAAACAAAAAAACCACCGCTACCAGCGGTGGTTTGTTTG
CCGGATCAAGAGCTACCAACTCTTTTTCCGAAGGTAACTGGCTTCAGCAGAGCGCAGATACCAAATACTG
TTCTTCTAGTGTAGCCGTAGTTAGGCCACCACTTCAAGAACTCTGTAGCACCGCCTACATACCTCGCTCT
GCTAATCCTGTTACCAGTGGCTGCTGCCAGTGGCGATAAGTCGTGTCTTACCGGGTTGGACTCAAGACGA
TAGTTACCGGATAAGGCGCAGCGGTCGGGCTGAACGGGGGGTTCGTGCACACAGCCCAGCTTGGAGCGAA
CGACCTACACCGAACTGAGATACCTACAGCGTGAGCTATGAGAAAGCGCCACGCTTCCCGAAGGGAGAAA
GGCGGACAGGTATCCGGTAAGCGGCAGGGTCGGAACAGGAGAGCGCACGAGGGAGCTTCCAGGGGGAAAC
GCCTGGTATCTTTATAGTCCTGTCGGGTTTCGCCACCTCTGACTTGAGCGTCGATTTTTGTGATGCTCGT
CAGGGGGGCGGAGCCTATGGAAAAACGCCAGCAACGCGGCCTTTTTACGGTTCCTGGCCTTTTGCTGGCC
TTTTGCTCACATGTTCTTTCCTGCGTTATCCCCTGATTCTGTGGATAACCGT
Features (pLannotate 1.2.2; 26 found; start..end, strand, type, name):
   5119..5142    +  CDS            VP96 (fragment): 6 tandem repeats of the minimal activation domain of herpes simplex virus VP16 (Cheng et al., 2013)
   5311..6090    +  CDS            RELA (fragment): TF65_HUMAN - Also known as NFKB3. Experimental evidence at protein level: Swiss-Prot protein existence level 1. NF-kappa-B is a pleiotropic transcription factor present in almost all cell types and is the endpoint of a series of signal transduction events that are initiated by a vast array of stimuli related to many biological processes such as inflammation, immunity, differentiation, cell growth, tumorigenesis and apoptosis. NF-kappa-B is a homo- or heterodimeric complex formed by the Rel-like domain- containing proteins RELA/p65, RELB, NFKB1/p105, NFKB1/p50, REL and NFKB2/p52. The heterodime
   6345..6431    -  CDS            YMB8_YEAST (fragment): Experimental evidence at protein level: Swiss-Prot protein existence level 1. From Saccharomyces cerevisiae (strain ATCC 204508 / S288c) (Baker's yeast).
   7082..7101    +  CDS            SV40 NLS (fragment): nuclear localization signal of SV40 (simian virus 40) large T antigen
   7115..11215   +  CDS            cas9: CAS9_STRP1 - Also known as csn1 From Streptococcus pyogenes serotype M1.
  11264..11386   +  CDS            Mxi1: transcriptional repressor domain from the mouse Max-interacting protein 1 (Schreiber-Agus et al., 1995)
  11402..11626   +  terminator     PGK1 terminator (fragment): S. cerevisae PGK1; transcription terminator for 3-phosphoglycerate kinase gene
  12407..12964   +  CDS            cas6f: CAS6_PSEAB - Also known as csy4. Experimental evidence at protein level: Swiss-Prot protein existence level 1. CRISPR (clustered regularly interspaced short palindromic repeat) is an adaptive immune system that provides protection against mobile genetic elements (viruses, transposable elements and conjugative plasmids). CRISPR clusters contain sequences complementary to antecedent mobile elements and target invading nucleic acids. CRISPR clusters are transcribed and processed into CRISPR RNA (crRNA). Processes pre-crRNA into individual crRNA units. Absolutely required for crRNA production or s
  12980..13167   +  terminator     ADH1 terminator: S. cerevisiae ADH1; transcription terminator for the S. cerevisiae alcohol dehydrogenase 1 (ADH1) gene
  13938..14558   +  CDS            tetR: TETR2_ECOLX - Experimental evidence at protein level: Swiss-Prot protein existence level 1. TetR is the repressor of the tetracycline resistance element; its N-terminal region forms a helix-turn-helix structure and binds DNA. Binding of tetracycline to TetR reduces the repressor affinity for the tetracycline resistance gene (tetA) promoter operator sites. From Escherichia coli.
  14595..14942   +  CDS            GAL4 (fragment): GAL4_YEAST - Experimental evidence at protein level: Swiss-Prot protein existence level 1. This protein is a positive regulator for the gene expression of the galactose-induced genes such as GAL1, GAL2, GAL7, GAL10, and MEL1 which code for the enzymes used to convert galactose to glucose. It recognizes a 17 base pair sequence in (5'-CGGRNNRCYNYNCNCCG-3') the upstream activating sequence (UAS-G) of these genes. From Saccharomyces cerevisiae (strain ATCC 204508 / S288c) (Baker's yeast).
  15216..15632   -  CDS            IMO32 (fragment): IMO32_YEAST - Experimental evidence at protein level: Swiss-Prot protein existence level 1. Probable alcohol acetyltransferase that uses acetyl-CoA to synthesize acetate esters from various alcohols (Probable). Not involved in the synthesis of ethyl acetate (PubMed:28356220). From Saccharomyces cerevisiae (strain ATCC 204508 / S288c) (Baker's yeast).
  15922..16542   +  CDS            tetR: TETR2_ECOLX - Experimental evidence at protein level: Swiss-Prot protein existence level 1. TetR is the repressor of the tetracycline resistance element; its N-terminal region forms a helix-turn-helix structure and binds DNA. Binding of tetracycline to TetR reduces the repressor affinity for the tetracycline resistance gene (tetA) promoter operator sites. From Escherichia coli.
  16585..16704   +  CDS            Mxi1 (fragment): MXI1_MOUSE - Experimental evidence at protein level: Swiss-Prot protein existence level 1. Transcriptional repressor. MXI1 binds with MAX to form a sequence-specific DNA-binding protein complex which recognizes the core sequence 5'-CAC[GA]TG-3'. MXI1 thus antagonizes MYC transcriptional activity by competing for MAX. Isoform Short, which lacks a segment, has a much stronger suppressive potential and associates with a SIN3 homologous protein. From Mus musculus (Mouse).
  16998..17020   +  promoter       tight TRE promoter (fragment): Tet-responsive promoter PTight, consisting of seven tet operator sequences followed by the minimal CMV promoter
  17031..17052   +  promoter       PLtetO-1 promoter (fragment): modified phage lambda PL promoter with tet operator sites (Lutz and Bujard, 1997)
  17064..17083   +  promoter       tight TRE promoter (fragment): Tet-responsive promoter PTight, consisting of seven tet operator sequences followed by the minimal CMV promoter
  17093..17114   +  promoter       H1-2O2 promoter (fragment): doxycycline-inducible variant of the human H1 RNA promoter (Henriksen et al., 2007)
  17127..17145   +  promoter       PLtetO-1 promoter (fragment): modified phage lambda PL promoter with tet operator sites (Lutz and Bujard, 1997)
  17157..17177   +  promoter       tight TRE promoter (fragment): Tet-responsive promoter PTight, consisting of seven tet operator sequences followed by the minimal CMV promoter
  17190..17208   +  protein_bind   tet operator: tetO; bacterial operator O2 for the tetR and tetA genes tetracycline repressor TetR
  17541..18254   +  CDS            superfolder GFP: GFP variant that folds robustly even when fused to poorly folded proteins (Pédelacq et al., 2006)
  18266..18337   +  terminator     rrnB T1 terminator: transcription terminator T1 from the E. coli rrnB gene
  18353..18380   +  terminator     T7Te terminator: phage T7 early transcription terminator
  19255..20070   -  CDS            KanR: aminoglycoside phosphotransferase; aph(3')-Ia; confers resistance to kanamycin in bacteria or G418 (Geneticin®) in eukaryotes
  20295..20883   +  rep_origin     ori: high-copy-number ColE1/pMB1/pBR322/pUC origin of replication
