[The description below was written by a language model from this plasmid's Addgene catalogue record and pLannotate feature annotations shown in this document.]
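Description:
pWS5321-CRISPRai-Markerless is a large (about 21 kb) empty-backbone CRISPR vector for inducible combined CRISPR activation and interference (CRISPRai) in Saccharomyces cerevisiae. It is maintained in E. coli at high copy through a ColE1-type origin with kanamycin selection. As the name indicates, no yeast selectable marker is annotated, nor is any yeast replication origin. The record does not state how the construct is established in yeast, and roughly the first 5 kb of the sequence carries no annotation at all.

The annotated payload is a set of yeast expression units. A Streptococcus pyogenes Cas9 coding sequence carries an N-terminal SV40 NLS and a C-terminal Mxi1 repressor domain, followed by the PGK1 terminator. This arrangement is typical of a nuclease-dead Cas9 repressor, although the table does not confirm the inactivating mutations. Upstream lie VP16-repeat and RELA (p65) activation domain fragments, consistent with a separate activator component whose fusion partner is not annotated. Csy4 (Cas6f), with an ADH1 terminator, is an endoribonuclease that cleaves long transcripts into individual guide RNAs, matching the large gRNA array approach of the associated publication.

Two TetR fusions are also present, one to a GAL4 fragment and one to Mxi1. Together they would give activator and repressor control over a promoter region containing multiple tet operator sites, providing tetracycline-class inducibility. Downstream of these operators sits superfolder GFP with bacterial rrnB T1 and T7Te terminators. It most likely serves as a dropout placeholder to be replaced by a user's gRNA array, although the record does not say so. The promoters driving the protein components are not annotated.
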