Addgene plasmid #182828: pWS5321-CRISPRai-Markerless
Purpose: (Empty Backbone) Saccharomyces cerevisiae inducible CRISPRai vector - markerless
Depositing lab: Rodrigo Ledesma-Amaro. Depositing organization: Imperial College London. Publication: Inducible expression of large gRNA arrays for multiplexed CRISPRai applications. Shaw WM, Studena L, Roy K, Hapeta P, McCarty NS, Graham AE, Ellis T, Ledesma-Amaro R. Nat Commun. 2022 Aug 25;13(1):4984. doi: 10.1038/s41467-022-32603-7. PubMed 36008396.
Backbone
  Vector backbone: ColE1
  Vector type: CRISPR
Growth in bacteria
  Bacterial resistance: Kanamycin, 50 μg/mL
  Growth temperature: 37°C
  Growth strain: DH5alpha
  Copy number: High Copy
Terms and licenses: Academic/Nonprofit Terms; Industry Terms: Not Available to Industry
How to cite: pWS5321-CRISPRai-Markerless was a gift from Rodrigo Ledesma-Amaro (Addgene plasmid # 182828 ; http://n2t.net/addgene:182828 ; RRID:Addgene_182828)
